>Addgene plasmid #87183 | pLPC-Flag-TZAPZNF7-9 | addgene full sequence | sequence record 173877 | Addgene NGS Result
GGCCAGACTGTTACCACTCCCTTAAGTTTGACCTTAGGTCACTGGAAAGATGTCGAGCGGATCGCTCACA
ACCAGTCGGTAGATGTCAAGAAGAGACGTTGGGTTACCTTCTGCTCTGCAGAATGGCCAACCTTTAACGT
CGGATGGCCGCGAGACGGCACCTTTAACCGAGACCTCATCACCCAGGTTAAGATCAAGGTCTTTTCACCT
GGCCCGCATGGACACCCAGACCAGGTCCCCTACATCGTGACCTGGGAAGCCTTGGCTTTTGACCCCCCTC
CCTGGGTCAAGCCCTTTGTACACCCTAAGCCTCCGCCTCCTCTTCCTCCATCCGCCCCGTCTCTCCCCCT
TGAACCTCCTCGTTCGACCCCGCCTCGATCCTCCCTTTATCCAGCCCTCACTCCTTCTCTAGGCGCCGGC
CGGATCAGCTTACCATGACCGAGTACAAGCCCACGGTGCGCCTCGCCACCCGCGACGACGTCCCCAGGGC
CGTACGCACCCTCGCCGCCGCGTTCGCCGACTACCCCGCCACGCGCCACACCGTCGATCCGGACCGCCAC
ATCGAGCGGGTCACCGAGCTGCAAGAACTCTTCCTCACGCGCGTCGGGCTCGACATCGGCAAGGTGTGGG
TCGCGGACGACGGCGCCGCGGTGGCGGTCTGGACCACGCCGGAGAGCGTCGAAGCGGGGGCGGTGTTCGC
CGAGATCGGCCCGCGCATGGCCGAGTTGAGCGGTTCCCGGCTGGCCGCGCAGCAACAGATGGAAGGCCTC
CTGGCGCCGCACCGGCCCAAGGAGCCCGCGTGGTTCCTGGCCACCGTCGGCGTCTCGCCCGACCACCAGG
GCAAGGGTCTGGGCAGCGCCGTCGTGCTCCCCGGAGTGGAGGCGGCCGAGCGCGCCGGGGTGCCCGCCTT
CCTGGAGACCTCCGCGCCCCGCAACCTCCCCTTCTACGAGCGGCTCGGCTTCACCGTCACCGCCGACGTC
GAGGTGCCCGAAGGACCGCGCACCTGGTGCATGACCCGCAAGCCCGGTGCCTGACGCCCGCCCCACGACC
CGCAGCGCCCGACCGAAAGGAGCGCACGACCCCATGCATCGGATCTCCCGATCCCCTATGGTGCACTCTC
AGTACAATCTGCTCTGATGCCGCATAGTTAAGCCAGTATCTGCTCCCTGCTTGTGTGTTGGAGGTCGCTG
AGTAGTGCGCGAGCAAAATTTAAGCTACAACAAGGCAAGGCTTGACCGACAATTGCATGAAGAATCTGCT
TAGGGTTAGGCGTTTTGCGCTGCTTCGCGATGTACGGGCCAGATATACGCGTTGACATTGATTATTGACT
AGTTATTAATAGTAATCAATTACGGGGTCATTAGTTCATAGCCCATATATGGAGTTCCGCGTTACATAAC
TTACGGTAAATGGCCCGCCTGGCTGACCGCCCAACGACCCCCGCCCATTGACGTCAATAATGACGTATGT
TCCCATAGTAACGCCAATAGGGACTTTCCATTGACGTCAATGGGTGGAGTATTTACGGTAAACTGCCCAC
TTGGCAGTACATCAAGTGTATCATATGCCAAGTACGCCCCCTATTGACGTCAATGACGGTAAATGGCCCG
CCTGGCATTATGCCCAGTACATGACCTTATGGGACTTTCCTACTTGGCAGTACATCTACGTATTAGTCAT
CGCTATTACCATGGTGATGCGGTTTTGGCAGTACATCAATGGGCGTGGATAGCGGTTTGACTCACGGGGA
TTTCCAAGTCTCCACCCCATTGACGTCAATGGGAGTTTGTTTTGGCACCAAAATCAACGGGACTTTCCAA
AATGTCGTAACAACTCCGCCCCATTGACGCAAATGGGCGGTAGGCGTGTACGGTGGGAGGTCTATATAAG
CAGAGCTCTCTGGCTAACTAGAGAACCCACTGCTTACTGGCTTATCGAAATTAATACGACTCACTATAGG
GAGACCCAAGCTTGGTACCGAGCTCGGATCAGCCACCATGGACTACAAAGACGATGACGATAAAGGATCC
ATGGACGGCTCCTTCGTCCAGCACAGTGTGAGGGTTCTGCAGGAGCTCAACAAGCAGCGGGAGAAGGGCC
AGTACTGCGACGCCACTCTGGACGTGGGGGGCCTGGTGTTTAAGGCACACTGGAGTGTCCTTGCCTGCTG
CAGTCACTTTTTCCAGAGCCTCTACGGGGATGGCTCAGGGGGCAGTGTCGTCCTCCCTGCTGGCTTCGCT
GAGATCTTTGGCCTCTTGTTGGACTTTTTCTACACTGGTCACCTCGCTCTCACCTCAGGGAACCGGGATC
AGGTGCTCCTGGCAGCCAGGGAGTTGCGAGTGCCAGAGGCCGTAGAGCTGTGCCAGAGCTTCAAGCCCAA
AACTTCAGTGGGACAGGCAGCAGGTGGCCAGAGTGGGCTGGGGCCCCCTGCCTCCCAGAATGTGAACAGC
CACGTCAAGGAGCCGGCAGGCTTGGAAGAAGAGGAAGTTTCGAGGACTCTGGGTCTAGTCCCCAGGGATC
AGGAGCCCAGAGGCAGTCATAGTCCTCAGAGGCCCCAGCTCCATTCCCCAGCTCAGAGTGAGGGCCCCTC
CTCCCTCTGTGGGAAACTGAAGCAGGCCTTGAAGCCTTGTCCCCTTGAGGACAAGAAACCCGAGGACTGC
AAAGTGCCCCCAAGGCCCTTAGAGGCTGAAGGTGCCCAGCTGCAGGGCGGCAGTAATGAGTGGGAAGTGG
TGGTTCAAGTGGAGGATGATGGGGATGGCGATTACATGTCTGAGCCTGAGGCTGTGCTGACCAGGAGGAA
GTCAAATGTAATCCGAAAGCCCTGTGCAGCTGAGCCAGCCCTGAGCGCGGGCTCCCTAGCAGCTGAGCCT
GCTGAGAACAGAAAAGGTACAGCGGTGCCGGTCGAAAATGAGAGGCCACACGTATGTGAGTTCTGCAGCC
ACGCCTTCACCCAAAAGGCCAATCTCAACATGCACCTGCGCACACACACGGGTGAGAAGCCCTTCCAGTG
CCACCTCTGTGGCAAGACCTTCCGAACCCAAGCCAGCCTGGACAAGCACAACCGCACCCACACCGGGGAA
AGGCCCTTCAGTTGCGAGTTCTGTGAACAGCGCTTCACTGAGAAGGGGCCCCTCCTGAGGCACGTGGCCA
GCCGCCATCAGGAGGGCCGGCCCCACTTCGACCGGGTAGAGAACTACAACCCGCGGCAGCGCAAGCTCCG
CAACCTGATCATCGAGGACGAGAAGATGGTGGTGGTGGCGCTGCAGCCGCCTGCAGAGCTGGAGGTGGGC
TCGGCGGAGGTCATTGTGGAGTCCCTGGCCCAGGGCGGCCTGGCCTCCCAGCTCCCCGGCCAGAGACTGT
GTGCAGAGGAGAGCTTCACCGGCCCAGGTGTCCTGGAGCCCTCCCTCATCATCACAGCTGCTGTCCCCGA
GGACTGTGACACATAGGAATTCTGCAGATATCCATCACACTGGCGGCCGCTCGAGCATGCATCTAGAGGG
CCGATAAAATAAAAGATTTTATTTAGTCTCCAGAAAAAGGGGGGAATGAAAGACCCCACCTGTAGGTTTG
GCAAGCTAGCTTAAGTAACGCCATTTTGCAAGGCATGGAAAAATACATAACTGAGAATAGAGAAGTTCAG
ATCAAGGTCAGGAACAGATGGAACAGCTGAATATGGGCCAAACAGGATATCTGTGGTAAGCAGTTCCTGC
CCCGGCTCAGGGCCAAGAACAGATGGAACAGCTGAATATGGGCCAAACAGGATATCTGTGGTAAGCAGTT
CCTGCCCCGACTCAGGGCCAAGAACAGATGGTCCCCAGATGCGGTCCAGCCCTCAGCAGTTTCTAGAGAA
CCATCAGATGTTTCCAGGGTGCCCCAAGGACCTGAAATGACCCTGTGCCTTATTTGAACTAACCAATCAG
TTCGCTTCTCGCTTCTGTTCGCGCGCTTCTGCTCCCCGAGCTCAATAAAAGAGCCCACAACCCCTCACTC
GGGGCGCCAGTCCTCCGATTGACTGAGTCGCCCGGGTACCCGTGTATCCAATAAACCCTCTTGCAGTTGC
ATCCGACTTGTGGTCTCGCTGTTCCTTGGGAGGGTCTCCTCTGAGTGATTGACTACCCGTCAGCGGGGGT
CTTTCACATGCAGCATGTATCAAAATTAATTTGGTTTTTTTTCTTAAGTATTTACATTAAATGGCCATAG
TTGCATTAATGAATCGGCCAACGCGCGGGGAGAGGCGGTTTGCGTATTGGGCGCTCTTCCGCTTCCTCGC
TCACTGACTCGCTGCGCTCGGTCGTTCGGCTGCGGCGAGCGGTATCAGCTCACTCAAAGGCGGTAATACG
GTTATCCACAGAATCAGGGGATAACGCAGGAAAGAACATGTGAGCAAAAGGCCAGCAAAAGGCCAGGAAC
CGTAAAAAGGCCGCGTTGCTGGCGTTTTTCCATAGGCTCCGCCCCCCTGACGAGCATCACAAAAATCGAC
GCTCAAGTCAGAGGTGGCGAAACCCGACAGGACTATAAAGATACCAGGCGTTTCCCCCTGGAAGCTCCCT
CGTGCGCTCTCCTGTTCCGACCCTGCCGCTTACCGGATACCTGTCCGCCTTTCTCCCTTCGGGAAGCGTG
GCGCTTTCTCATAGCTCACGCTGTAGGTATCTCAGTTCGGTGTAGGTCGTTCGCTCCAAGCTGGGCTGTG
TGCACGAACCCCCCGTTCAGCCCGACCGCTGCGCCTTATCCGGTAACTATCGTCTTGAGTCCAACCCGGT
AAGACACGACTTATCGCCACTGGCAGCAGCCACTGGTAACAGGATTAGCAGAGCGAGGTATGTAGGCGGT
GCTACAGAGTTCTTGAAGTGGTGGCCTAACTACGGCTACACTAGAAGAACAGTATTTGGTATCTGCGCTC
TGCTGAAGCCAGTTACCTTCGGAAAAAGAGTTGGTAGCTCTTGATCCGGCAAACAAACCACCGCTGGTAG
CGGTGGTTTTTTTGTTTGCAAGCAGCAGATTACGCGCAGAAAAAAAGGATCTCAAGAAGATCCTTTGATC
TTTTCTACGGGGTCTGACGCTCAGTGGAACGAAAACTCACGTTAAGGGATTTTGGTCATGAGATTATCAA
AAAGGATCTTCACCTAGATCCTTTTGCGGCCGCAAATCAATCTAAAGTATATATGAGTAAACTTGGTCTG
ACAGTTACCAATGCTTAATCAGTGAGGCACCTATCTCAGCGATCTGTCTATTTCGTTCATCCATAGTTGC
CTGACTCCCCGTCGTGTAGATAACTACGATACGGGAGGGCTTACCATCTGGCCCCAGTGCTGCAATGATA
CCGCGAGACCCACGCTCACCGGCTCCAGATTTATCAGCAATAAACCAGCCAGCCGGAAGGGCCGAGCGCA
GAAGTGGTCCTGCAACTTTATCCGCCTCCATCCAGTCTATTAATTGTTGCCGGGAAGCTAGAGTAAGTAG
TTCGCCAGTTAATAGTTTGCGCAACGTTGTTGCCATTGCTACAGGCATCGTGGTGTCACGCTCGTCGTTT
GGTATGGCTTCATTCAGCTCCGGTTCCCAACGATCAAGGCGAGTTACATGATCCCCCATGTTGTGCAAAA
AAGCGGTTAGCTCCTTCGGTCCTCCGATCGTTGTCAGAAGTAAGTTGGCCGCAGTGTTATCACTCATGGT
TATGGCAGCACTGCATAATTCTCTTACTGTCATGCCATCCGTAAGATGCTTTTCTGTGACTGGTGAGTAC
TCAACCAAGTCATTCTGAGAATAGTGTATGCGGCGACCGAGTTGCTCTTGCCCGGCGTCAATACGGGATA
ATACCGCGCCACATAGCAGAACTTTAAAAGTGCTCATCATTGGAAAACGTTCTTCGGGGCGAAAACTCTC
AAGGATCTTACCGCTGTTGAGATCCAGTTCGATGTAACCCACTCGTGCACCCAACTGATCTTCAGCATCT
TTTACTTTCACCAGCGTTTCTGGGTGAGCAAAAACAGGAAGGCAAAATGCCGCAAAAAAGGGAATAAGGG
CGACACGGAAATGTTGAATACTCATACTCTTCCTTTTTCAATATTATTGAAGCATTTATCAGGGTTATTG
TCTCATGAGCGGATACATATTTGAATGTATTTAGAAAAATAAACAAATAGGGGTTCCGCGCACATTTCCC
CGAAAAGTGCCACCTGCAGCCTGAATATGGGCCAAACAGGATATCTGTGGTAAGCAGTTCCTGCCCCGGC
TCAGGGCCAAGAACAGATGGAACAGCTGAATATGGGCCAAACAGGATATCTGTGGTAAGCAGTTCCTGCC
CCGGCTCAGGGCCAAGAACAGATGGTCCCCAGATGCGGTCCAGCCCTCAGCAGTTTCTAGAGAACCATCA
GATGTTTCCAGGGTGCCCCAAGGACCTGAAATGACCCTGTGCCTTATTTGAACTAACCAATCAGTTCGCT
TCTCGCTTCTGTTCGCGCGCTTCTGCTCCCCGAGCTCAATAAAAGAGCCCACAACCCCTCACTCGGGGCG
CCAGTCCTCCGATTGACTGAGTCGCCCGGGTACCCGTGTATCCAATAAACCCTCTTGCAGTTGCATCCGA
CTTGTGGTCTCGCTGTTCCTTGGGAGGGTCTCCTCTGAGTGATTGACTACCCGTCAGCGGGGGTCTTTCA
TTTGGGGGCTCGTCCGGGATCGGGAGACCCCTGCCCAGGGACCACCGACCCACCACCGGGAGGCAAGCTG
GCCAGCAACTTATCTGTGTCTGTCCGATTGTCTAGTGTCTATGACTGATTTTATGCGCCTGCGTCGGTAC
TAGTTAGCTAACTAGCTCTGTATCTGGCGGACCCGTGGTGGAACTGACGAGTTCTGAACACCCGGCCGCA
ACCCTGGGAGACGTCCCAGGGACTTTGGGGGCCGTTTTTGTGGCCCGACCTGAGGAAGGGAGTCGATGTG
GAATCCGACCCCGTCAGGATATGTGGTTCTGGTAGGAGACGAGAACCTAAAACAGTTCCCGCCTCCGTCT
GAATTTTTGCTTTCGGTTTGGAACCGAAGCCGCGCGTCTTGTCTGCTGCAGCGCTGCAGCATCGTTCTGT
GTTGTCTCTGTCTGACTGTGTTTCTGTATTTGTCTGAAAATTAG
Features (pLannotate 1.2.2; 16 found; start..end, strand, type, name):
      1..417     +  CDS            gag (truncated): truncated Moloney murine leukemia virus (MMLV) gag gene lacking the start codon
    435..1034    +  CDS            PuroR: puromycin N-acetyltransferase; pac from Streptomyces alboniger; confers resistance to puromycin
   1107..1159    -  misc_feature   bom (fragment): basis of mobility region from pBR322
   1314..1693    +  enhancer       CMV enhancer: human cytomegalovirus immediate early enhancer
   1694..1897    +  promoter       CMV promoter: human cytomegalovirus (CMV) immediate early promoter
   1893..1926    +  LTR            5' LTR (truncated) (fragment): truncated 5' long terminal repeat (LTR) from HIV-1
   1942..1960    +  promoter       T7 promoter: promoter for bacteriophage T7 RNA polymerase
   2000..2024    +  CDS            3xFLAG (fragment): three tandem FLAG® epitope tags
   2031..3443    +  CDS            ZBTB48 (fragment): TZAP_HUMAN - Also known as HKR3 From Homo sapiens (Human).
   3545..4136    +  LTR            LTR: long terminal repeat from Moloney murine leukemia virus
   4202..4254    -  CDS            lacI (fragment): lac repressor; lacI; The lac repressor binds to the lac operator to inhibit transcription in E. coli. This inhibition can be relieved by adding lactose or isopropyl-β-D-thiogalactopyranoside (IPTG).
   4437..5025    -  rep_origin     ori: high-copy-number ColE1/pMB1/pBR322/pUC origin of replication
   5185..6045    -  CDS            AmpR: β-lactamase; bla; confers resistance to ampicillin, carbenicillin, and related antibiotics
   6046..6150    -  promoter       AmpR promoter: bla
   6181..6650    +  LTR            LTR: long terminal repeat from Moloney murine leukemia virus
   6774..7048    +  misc_feature   MESV Ψ (fragment): packaging signal of murine embryonic stem cell virus
