[The description below was written by a language model from this plasmid's Addgene catalogue record and pLannotate feature annotations shown in this document.]
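Description:
pLPC-Flag-TZAPZNF7-9 is a gammaretroviral mammalian expression plasmid built on the pLPC backbone, designed for stable expression of a Flag-tagged truncation of human TZAP (ZBTB48, also known as HKR3). It is maintained in E. coli as a high-copy plasmid through a ColE1/pUC-type origin and an ampicillin resistance gene (β-lactamase with its own promoter).

The viral portion is framed by two Moloney murine leukemia virus long terminal repeats. Downstream of the 5′ LTR lie a packaging signal (annotated as an MESV Ψ fragment) and a truncated gag segment lacking its start codon, which together allow the genomic transcript to be encapsidated when the plasmid is introduced into a packaging cell line that supplies the viral proteins in trans. A puromycin N-acetyltransferase gene follows gag; no separate promoter is annotated for it, so it is presumably expressed from the LTR-driven transcript and allows puromycin selection of transduced cells. An internal CMV enhancer/promoter then drives the payload: a short Flag epitope fused to the N terminus of a ZBTB48 fragment of about 1.4 kb, followed by the 3′ LTR. A T7 promoter sits just upstream of the tag. The short matches to an HIV-1 LTR, lacI and bom are small fragments and are probably annotation artefacts or backbone remnants rather than functional parts.

The name suggests a variant defined by zinc fingers 7–9, but the record does not state the truncation boundaries or whether these fingers are retained or removed. The construct comes from work on TZAP as a telomere-associated protein involved in telomere length control, where such truncations would suit mapping of domain function.
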