Addgene plasmid #87183: pLPC-Flag-TZAPZNF7-9
Purpose: retroviral stable expression of truncation protein Flag-TZAPZNF7-9
Depositing lab: Eros Lazzerini Denchi. Depositing organization: Scripps California (The Scripps Research Institute). Publication: TZAP: A telomere-associated protein involved in telomere length control. Li JS, Miralles Fuste J, Simavorian T, Bartocci C, Tsai J, Karlseder J, Lazzerini Denchi E. Science. 2017 Jan 12. pii: aah6752. doi: 10.1126/science.aah6752. PubMed 28082411.
Backbone
  Vector backbone: pLPC
  Vector type: Mammalian Expression, Retroviral
Growth in bacteria
  Bacterial resistance: Ampicillin, 100 μg/mL
  Growth temperature: 37°C
  Growth strain: NEB Stable
  Copy number: High Copy
Gene/Insert
  Gene/Insert name: TZAP
  Species: H. sapiens (human)
  Entrez Gene: ZBTB48 (a.k.a. HKR3, TZAP, ZNF855, pp9964)
  Promoter: CMV
  Tag / fusion protein: Flag (N terminal on insert)
  Cloning method: Restriction Enzyme; 5′ cloning site unknown (unknown if destroyed); 3′ cloning site unknown (unknown if destroyed)
  Sequencing primers: 5′ CMV-F
Terms and licenses: Academic/Nonprofit Terms; Industry Terms: Not Available to Industry
How to cite: pLPC-Flag-TZAPZNF7-9 was a gift from Eros Lazzerini Denchi (Addgene plasmid # 87183 ; http://n2t.net/addgene:87183 ; RRID:Addgene_87183)
